Addgene plasmid #14652: pGEX bTat (P#699)
Depositing lab: Matija Peterlin. Depositing organization: University of California, San Francisco (UCSF). Publication: Binding of Tat to TAR and recruitment of positive transcription elongation factor b occur independently in bovine immunodeficiency virus. Barboric M, Taube R, Nekrep N, Fujinaga K, Peterlin BM. J Virol. 2000 Jul . 74(13):6039-44. 10.1128/JVI.74.13.6039-6044.2000 PubMed 10846086.
Backbone
  Vector backbone: pGEX-KG?
  Backbone manufacturer: Amersham
  Backbone size w/o insert (bp): 5000
  Vector type: Bacterial Expression
Growth in bacteria
  Bacterial resistance: Ampicillin, 100 μg/mL
  Growth temperature: 37°C
  Growth strain: DH5alpha
  Copy number: High Copy
Gene/Insert
  Gene/Insert name: bTat
  Species: BIV
  Insert size (bp): 309
  Mutation: Amino acids 1-103
  Cloning method: Restriction Enzyme; 5′ cloning site SmaI (not destroyed); 3′ cloning site EcoRI (not destroyed)
  Sequencing primers: 5′ pGEX 5'
Terms and licenses: Academic/Nonprofit Terms; Industry Terms: Not Available to Industry
How to cite: pGEX bTat (P#699) was a gift from Matija Peterlin (Addgene plasmid # 14652 ; http://n2t.net/addgene:14652 ; RRID:Addgene_14652)
