[The description below was written by a language model from this plasmid's Addgene catalogue record.]
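Description:
pGEX bTat is a bacterial expression plasmid carrying the Tat transactivator of bovine immunodeficiency virus (BIV). The backbone is recorded tentatively as pGEX-KG, with a question mark in the entry, so its exact identity is uncertain. It is listed at about 5 kb without insert. The plasmid is maintained in E. coli as a high-copy vector under ampicillin selection. The record names no tag or promoter and supplies no feature table. pGEX-family vectors generally place the insert in frame downstream of glutathione S-transferase (GST) under an IPTG-inducible tac promoter, with a lacI repressor gene on the plasmid. The product would therefore be expected to be a GST-bTat fusion, although this is inferred from the vector family rather than stated.

The insert is a 309 bp fragment encoding amino acids 1–103 of BIV Tat, cloned between SmaI and EcoRI sites that both remain intact. It can therefore be excised or transferred using the same enzymes.

The associated publication concerns Tat binding to the TAR RNA element and recruitment of positive transcription elongation factor b (P-TEFb) in BIV, and reports that the two events occur independently. A construct of this kind is typically used to produce recombinant Tat fusion protein in bacteria and purify it on glutathione resin. The purified protein can then serve in in vitro assays, such as pull-downs with P-TEFb components or RNA-binding experiments with TAR. The specific assays in which this plasmid was used are not given in the record.
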