>Addgene plasmid #14652 | pGEX bTat (P#699) | addgene partial sequence | sequence record 21212 | pGEX-5 5'-GGGCTGGCAAGCCACGTTTGGTG-3'
CCCAATCGGATCTGGTTCCGCGTGGATCTCGTCGTGCATCTGTTGGATCCCCTTTTTTTCCCGGGTATGC
CCGGACCTTGGGTGGCGATGATAATGTTGCCACAGCCCAAAGAAAGCTTTGGAGGAAAGCCAATTGGCTG
GCTTTTCTGGAACACGTGCAAAGGACCTAGGCGGGACTGTCCACATTGTTGTTGTCCCATATGTAGTTGG
CATTGTCAGCTTTGCTTTTTGCAGAAAAATCTAGGAGTCAACTATGGATCAGGACCTAGACCGCGCGGAA
CGCGGGGAAAGGGGAGGAGGATCCGAAGAACTGCTTCAGGAGAAGATCAACGAAGGGAGGCTGACAGCCA
GAGAAGCTTTACAAACATGGATCAATAACTGAATTCGGGGGGGGAATTCATCGTGACTGACTGACGATCT
GCCTCGCGCGTTTCGGTGATGACGGTGAAAACCTCTGACACATGCAGCTCCCGGAGACGGTCACAGCTTG
TCTGTAAGCGGATGCCGGGAGCAGACAAGCCCGTCAGGGCGCGTCAGCGGGTGTTGGCGGGTGTCGGGGC
GCAGCCATGACCCAGTCACGTAGCGATAGCGGAGTGTATAATTCTTGAAGACGAAAGGGCCTCGTGATAC
GCCTATTTTTATAGGTTAATGTCATGATAATAATGGTTTCTTAGACGTCAGGTGGCACTTTTCGGGGAAA
TGTGCGCGGAACCCTATTTGTTTATTTTTCTAAATACATTCAAATATGTATCCGCTCATGAGACAATANC
CTGATAATGCTTCATATATNGAAAAGGAAANTATGAGTTTCACATTCCNTGTCGCCTTATCCNN
